Addgene plasmid #222864: OgeuIscB GCA RNA
Purpose: This plasmid codes for the guide of the OgeuIscB with a GCA target
Depositing lab: Vincent Dion. Depositing organization: Cardiff University. Publication: Developing small Cas9 hybrids using molecular modeling. Mangin A, Dion V, Menzies G. bioRxiv 2023.10.24.563270 10.1101/2023.10.24.563270.
Backbone
  Vector backbone: pUC19
  Vector type: Mammalian Expression, CRISPR
Growth in bacteria
  Bacterial resistance: Ampicillin, 100 μg/mL
  Growth temperature: 37°C
  Growth strain: DH5alpha
  Copy number: High Copy
Gene/Insert
  Gene/Insert name: OgeuIscB omega RNA with a (GCA)6 target sequence
  gRNA/shRNA sequence: GGCAGCAGCAGCAGCAGCA
  Species: H. sapiens (human)
  Insert size (bp): 225
  Promoter: Human U6
  Cloning method: Unknown
Resource information
  A portion of this plasmid was derived from a plasmid made by: The original plasmid is pHS0812 (Addgene #176541). The plasmid was digested with BbsI enzyme and a sticky-end ligation was performed to add a 19bp target sequence.
Terms and licenses: Academic/Nonprofit Terms; Industry Terms
Depositor comments: Please visit https://doi.org/10.1101/2023.10.24.563270 for bioRxiv preprint.
How to cite: OgeuIscB GCA RNA was a gift from Vincent Dion (Addgene plasmid # 222864 ; http://n2t.net/addgene:222864 ; RRID:Addgene_222864)
