[The description below was written by a language model from this plasmid's Addgene catalogue record and pLannotate feature annotations shown in this document.]
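Description:
OgeuIscB GCA RNA is a small (about 3.1 kb) pUC19-based plasmid that expresses the guide RNA component of the OgeuIscB system in mammalian cells. It is propagated in E. coli as a high-copy plasmid through the ColE1/pUC origin of replication and is selected with ampicillin via the β-lactamase (AmpR) gene and its native promoter. The remaining annotated backbone elements are pUC19 remnants: the lac promoter, lac operator and CAP binding site, and fragments of lacI, lacZα, rop and bom. The lacZα region is interrupted by the inserted cassette, and these elements play no role in the plasmid's intended function.

The payload is a roughly 225 bp insert encoding the OgeuIscB omega RNA (ωRNA), the long non-coding guide scaffold used by IscB nucleases, which are compact RNA-guided relatives and likely ancestors of Cas9. It carries a 19-nucleotide targeting segment directed against a (GCA)6 repeat sequence. Transcription is driven by the human U6 promoter, an RNA polymerase III promoter suited to producing short, non-polyadenylated RNAs with defined ends. The ωRNA itself is not annotated in either feature table, but it fits the unannotated gap between the U6 promoter and the lacZα fragment. Both tables (depositor sequence and sequencing result) show the same feature set and total length, in opposite orientations.

According to the record, the plasmid was made by digesting an earlier ωRNA scaffold plasmid with BbsI and ligating in the target sequence. No nuclease is encoded, so the IscB protein must be supplied separately, for example by co-transfection. The associated work concerns developing small Cas9 hybrids using molecular modeling.
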