Features (pLannotate 1.2.2; 11 found; start..end, strand, type, name):
    547..639     +  CDS            lacI (fragment): lac repressor; lacI; The lac repressor binds to the lac operator to inhibit transcription in E. coli. This inhibition can be relieved by adding lactose or isopropyl-β-D-thiogalactopyranoside (IPTG).
    652..673     +  protein_bind   CAP binding site: CAP binding activates transcription in the presence of cAMP. E. coli catabolite activator protein
    688..718     +  promoter       lac promoter: promoter for the E. coli lac operon
    726..742     +  protein_bind   lac operator: The lac repressor binds to the lac operator to inhibit transcription in E. coli. This inhibition can be relieved by adding lactose or isopropyl-β-D-thiogalactopyranoside (IPTG). lac repressor encoded by lacI
    780..1020    +  promoter       U6 promoter: RNA polymerase III promoter for human U6 snRNA
   1274..1431    +  CDS            lacZα (fragment): LacZα fragment of β-galactosidase; lacZ fragment
   1437..1536    -  misc_feature   bom (fragment): basis of mobility region from pBR322
   1638..1673    -  CDS            rop (fragment): Rop protein, which maintains plasmids at low copy number; rop
   1768..1872    +  promoter       AmpR promoter: bla
   1873..2733    +  CDS            AmpR: β-lactamase; bla; confers resistance to ampicillin, carbenicillin, and related antibiotics
   2904..364     +  rep_origin     ori (across the origin): high-copy-number ColE1/pMB1/pBR322/pUC origin of replication
>Addgene plasmid #222864 | OgeuIscB GCA RNA | depositor full sequence | sequence record 436392 | Full Sequence
GTTACCAGTGGCTGCTGCCAGTGGCGATAAGTCGTGTCTTACCGGGTTGGACTCAAGACGATAGTTACCG
GATAAGGCGCAGCGGTCGGGCTGAACGGGGGGTTCGTGCACACAGCCCAGCTTGGAGCGAACGACCTACA
CCGAACTGAGATACCTACAGCGTGAGCTATGAGAAAGCGCCACGCTTCCCGAAGGGAGAAAGGCGGACAG
GTATCCGGTAAGCGGCAGGGTCGGAACAGGAGAGCGCACGAGGGAGCTTCCAGGGGGAAACGCCTGGTAT
CTTTATAGTCCTGTCGGGTTTCGCCACCTCTGACTTGAGCGTCGATTTTTGTGATGCTCGTCAGGGGGGC
GGAGCCTATGGAAAAACGCCAGCAACGCGGCCTTTTTACGGTTCCTGGCCTTTTGCTGGCCTTTTGCTCA
CATGTTCTTTCCTGCGTTATCCCCTGATTCTGTGGATAACCGTATTACCGCCTTTGAGTGAGCTGATACC
GCTCGCCGCAGCCGAACGACCGAGCGCAGCGAGTCAGTGAGCGAGGAAGCGGAAGAGCGCCCAATACGCA
AACCGCCTCTCCCCGCGCGTTGGCCGATTCATTAATGCAGCTGGCACGACAGGTTTCCCGACTGGAAAGC
GGGCAGTGAGCGCAACGCAATTAATGTGAGTTAGCTCACTCATTAGGCACCCCAGGCTTTACACTTTATG
CTTCCGGCTCGTATGTTGTGTGGAATTGTGAGCGGATAACAATTTCACACAGGAAACAGCTATGACCATG
ATTACGCCAGAGGGCCTATTTCCCATGATTCCTTCATATTTGCATATACGATACAAGGCTGTTAGAGAGA
TAATTGGAATTAATTTGACTGTAAACACAAAGATATTAGTACAAAATACGTGACGTAGAAAGTAATAATT
TCTTGGGTAGTTTGCAGTTTTAAAATTATGTTTTAAAATGGACTATCATATGCTTACCGTAACTTGAAAG
TATTTCGATTTCTTGGCTTTATATATCTTGTGGAAAGGACGAAACACCGGCAGCAGCAGCAGCAGCAGGC
TCTTCCAACTTTATGGTTGCGACCGTAGGTTGAAAGAGCACAGGCTGAGACATTCGTAAGGCCGAAAGAC
CGGACGCACCCTGGGATTTCCCCAGTCCCCGGAACTGCATAGCGGATGCCAGTTGATGGAGCAATCTATC
AGATAAGCCAGGGGGAACAATCACCTCTCTGTATCAGAGAGAGTTTTACAAAAGGAGGAACGGTTTTTTG
GTACCGAGCTCGAATTCACTGGCCGTCGTTTTACAACGTCGTGACTGGGAAAACCCTGGCGTTACCCAAC
TTAATCGCCTTGCAGCACATCCCCCTTTCGCCAGCTGGCGTAATAGCGAAGAGGCCCGCACCGATCGCCC
TTCCCAACAGTTGCGCAGCCTGAATGGCGAATGGCGCCTGATGCGGTATTTTCTCCTTACGCATCTGTGC
GGTATTTCACACCGCATATGGTGCACTCTCAGTACAATCTGCTCTGATGCCGCATAGTTAAGCCAGCCCC
GACACCCGCCAACACCCGCTGACGCGCCCTGACGGGCTTGTCTGCTCCCGGCATCCGCTTACAGACAAGC
TGTGACCGTCTCCGGGAGCTGCATGTGTCAGAGGTTTTCACCGTCATCACCGAAACGCGCGAGACGAAAG
GGCCTCGTGATACGCCTATTTTTATAGGTTAATGTCATGATAATAATGGTTTCTTAGACGTCAGGTGGCA
CTTTTCGGGGAAATGTGCGCGGAACCCCTATTTGTTTATTTTTCTAAATACATTCAAATATGTATCCGCT
CATGAGACAATAACCCTGATAAATGCTTCAATAATATTGAAAAAGGAAGAGTATGAGTATTCAACATTTC
CGTGTCGCCCTTATTCCCTTTTTTGCGGCATTTTGCCTTCCTGTTTTTGCTCACCCAGAAACGCTGGTGA
AAGTAAAAGATGCTGAAGATCAGTTGGGTGCACGAGTGGGTTACATCGAACTGGATCTCAACAGCGGTAA
GATCCTTGAGAGTTTTCGCCCCGAAGAACGTTTTCCAATGATGAGCACTTTTAAAGTTCTGCTATGTGGC
GCGGTATTATCCCGTATTGACGCCGGGCAAGAGCAACTCGGTCGCCGCATACACTATTCTCAGAATGACT
TGGTTGAGTACTCACCAGTCACAGAAAAGCATCTTACGGATGGCATGACAGTAAGAGAATTATGCAGTGC
TGCCATAACCATGAGTGATAACACTGCGGCCAACTTACTTCTGACAACGATCGGAGGACCGAAGGAGCTA
ACCGCTTTTTTGCACAACATGGGGGATCATGTAACTCGCCTTGATCGTTGGGAACCGGAGCTGAATGAAG
CCATACCAAACGACGAGCGTGACACCACGATGCCTGTAGCAATGGCAACAACGTTGCGCAAACTATTAAC
TGGCGAACTACTTACTCTAGCTTCCCGGCAACAATTAATAGACTGGATGGAGGCGGATAAAGTTGCAGGA
CCACTTCTGCGCTCGGCCCTTCCGGCTGGCTGGTTTATTGCTGATAAATCTGGAGCCGGTGAGCGTGGGT
CTCGCGGTATCATTGCAGCACTGGGGCCAGATGGTAAGCCCTCCCGTATCGTAGTTATCTACACGACGGG
GAGTCAGGCAACTATGGATGAACGAAATAGACAGATCGCTGAGATAGGTGCCTCACTGATTAAGCATTGG
TAACTGTCAGACCAAGTTTACTCATATATACTTTAGATTGATTTAAAACTTCATTTTTAATTTAAAAGGA
TCTAGGTGAAGATCCTTTTTGATAATCTCATGACCAAAATCCCTTAACGTGAGTTTTCGTTCCACTGAGC
GTCAGACCCCGTAGAAAAGATCAAAGGATCTTCTTGAGATCCTTTTTTTCTGCGCGTAATCTGCTGCTTG
CAAACAAAAAAACCACCGCTACCAGCGGTGGTTTGTTTGCCGGATCAAGAGCTACCAACTCTTTTTCCGA
AGGTAACTGGCTTCAGCAGAGCGCAGATACCAAATACTGTTCTTCTAGTGTAGCCGTAGTTAGGCCACCA
CTTCAAGAACTCTGTAGCACCGCCTACATACCTCGCTCTGCTAATCCT
