Features (pLannotate 1.2.2; 11 found; start..end, strand, type, name):
     56..160     -  promoter       AmpR promoter: bla
    255..290     +  CDS            rop (fragment): Rop protein, which maintains plasmids at low copy number; rop
    392..491     +  misc_feature   bom (fragment): basis of mobility region from pBR322
    497..654     -  CDS            lacZα (fragment): LacZα fragment of β-galactosidase; lacZ fragment
    908..1148    -  promoter       U6 promoter: RNA polymerase III promoter for human U6 snRNA
   1186..1202    -  protein_bind   lac operator: The lac repressor binds to the lac operator to inhibit transcription in E. coli. This inhibition can be relieved by adding lactose or isopropyl-β-D-thiogalactopyranoside (IPTG). lac repressor encoded by lacI
   1210..1240    -  promoter       lac promoter: promoter for the E. coli lac operon
   1255..1276    -  protein_bind   CAP binding site: CAP binding activates transcription in the presence of cAMP. E. coli catabolite activator protein
   1289..1381    -  CDS            lacI (fragment): lac repressor; lacI; The lac repressor binds to the lac operator to inhibit transcription in E. coli. This inhibition can be relieved by adding lactose or isopropyl-β-D-thiogalactopyranoside (IPTG).
   1564..2152    -  rep_origin     ori: high-copy-number ColE1/pMB1/pBR322/pUC origin of replication
   2323..55      -  CDS            AmpR (across the origin): β-lactamase; bla; confers resistance to ampicillin, carbenicillin, and related antibiotics
>Addgene plasmid #222864 | OgeuIscB GCA RNA | addgene full sequence | sequence record 449452 | Addgene NGS Result
GGCAAAATGCCGCAAAAAAGGGAATAAGGGCGACACGGAAATGTTGAATACTCATACTCTTCCTTTTTCA
ATATTATTGAAGCATTTATCAGGGTTATTGTCTCATGAGCGGATACATATTTGAATGTATTTAGAAAAAT
AAACAAATAGGGGTTCCGCGCACATTTCCCCGAAAAGTGCCACCTGACGTCTAAGAAACCATTATTATCA
TGACATTAACCTATAAAAATAGGCGTATCACGAGGCCCTTTCGTCTCGCGCGTTTCGGTGATGACGGTGA
AAACCTCTGACACATGCAGCTCCCGGAGACGGTCACAGCTTGTCTGTAAGCGGATGCCGGGAGCAGACAA
GCCCGTCAGGGCGCGTCAGCGGGTGTTGGCGGGTGTCGGGGCTGGCTTAACTATGCGGCATCAGAGCAGA
TTGTACTGAGAGTGCACCATATGCGGTGTGAAATACCGCACAGATGCGTAAGGAGAAAATACCGCATCAG
GCGCCATTCGCCATTCAGGCTGCGCAACTGTTGGGAAGGGCGATCGGTGCGGGCCTCTTCGCTATTACGC
CAGCTGGCGAAAGGGGGATGTGCTGCAAGGCGATTAAGTTGGGTAACGCCAGGGTTTTCCCAGTCACGAC
GTTGTAAAACGACGGCCAGTGAATTCGAGCTCGGTACCAAAAAACCGTTCCTCCTTTTGTAAAACTCTCT
CTGATACAGAGAGGTGATTGTTCCCCCTGGCTTATCTGATAGATTGCTCCATCAACTGGCATCCGCTATG
CAGTTCCGGGGACTGGGGAAATCCCAGGGTGCGTCCGGTCTTTCGGCCTTACGAATGTCTCAGCCTGTGC
TCTTTCAACCTACGGTCGCAACCATAAAGTTGGAAGAGCCTGCTGCTGCTGCTGCTGCCGGTGTTTCGTC
CTTTCCACAAGATATATAAAGCCAAGAAATCGAAATACTTTCAAGTTACGGTAAGCATATGATAGTCCAT
TTTAAAACATAATTTTAAAACTGCAAACTACCCAAGAAATTATTACTTTCTACGTCACGTATTTTGTACT
AATATCTTTGTGTTTACAGTCAAATTAATTCCAATTATCTCTCTAACAGCCTTGTATCGTATATGCAAAT
ATGAAGGAATCATGGGAAATAGGCCCTCTGGCGTAATCATGGTCATAGCTGTTTCCTGTGTGAAATTGTT
ATCCGCTCACAATTCCACACAACATACGAGCCGGAAGCATAAAGTGTAAAGCCTGGGGTGCCTAATGAGT
GAGCTAACTCACATTAATTGCGTTGCGTTCACTGCCCGCTTTCCAGTCGGGAAACCTGTCGTGCCAGCTG
CATTAATGAATCGGCCAACGCGCGGGGAGAGGCGGTTTGCGTATTGGGCGCTCTTCCGCTTCCTCGCTCA
CTGACTCGCTGCGCTCGGTCGTTCGGCTGCGGCGAGAGGTATCAGCTCACTCAAAGGCGGTAATACGGTT
ATCCACAGAATCAGGGGATAACGCAGGAAAGAACATGTGAGCAAAAGGCCAGCAAAAGGCCAGGAACCGT
AAAAAGGCCGCGTTGCTGGCGTTTTTCCATAGGCTCCGCCCCCCTGACGAGCATCACAAAAATCGACGCT
CAAGTCAGAGGTGGCGAAACCCGACAGGACTATAAAGATACCAGGCGTTTCCCCCTGGAAGCTCCCTCGT
GCGCTCTCCTGTTCCGACCCTGCCGCTTACCGGATACCTGTCCGCCTTTCTCCCTTCGGGAAGCGTGGCG
CTTTCTCATAGCTCACGCTGTAGGTATCTCAGTTCGGTGTAGGTCGTTCGCTCCAAGCTGGGCTGTGTGC
ACGAACCCCCCGTTCAGCCCGACCGCTGCGCCTTATCCGGTAACTATCGTCTTGAGTCCAACCCGGTAAG
ACACGACTTATCGCCACTGGCAGCAGCCACTGGTAACAGGATTAGCAGAGCGAGGTATGTAGGCGGTGCT
ACAGAGTTCTTGAAGTGGTGGCCTAACTACGGCTACACTAGAAGAACAGTATTTGGTATCTGCGCTCTGC
TGAAGCCAGTTACCTTCGGAAAAAGAGTTGGTAGCTCTTGATCCGGCAAACAAACCACCGCTGGTAGCGG
TGGTTTTTTTGTTTGCAAGCAGCAGATTACGCGCAGAAAAAAAGGATCTCAAGAAGATCCTTTGATCTTT
TCTACGGGGTCTGACGCTCAGTGGAACGAAAACTCACGTTAAGGGATTTTGGTCATGAGATTATCAAAAA
GGATCTTCACCTAGATCCTTTTAAATTAAAAATGAAGTTTTAAATCAATCTAAAGTATATATGAGTAAAC
TTGGTCTGACAGTTACCAATGCTTAATCAGTGAGGCACCTATCTCAGCGATCTGTCTATTTCGTTCATCC
ATAGTTGCCTGACTCCCCGTCGTGTAGATAACTACGATACGGGAGGGCTTACCATCTGGCCCCAGTGCTG
CAATGATACCGCGAGACCCACGCTCACCGGCTCCAGATTTATCAGCAATAAACCAGCCAGCCGGAAGGGC
CGAGCGCAGAAGTGGTCCTGCAACTTTATCCGCCTCCATCCAGTCTATTAATTGTTGCCGGGAAGCTAGA
GTAAGTAGTTCGCCAGTTAATAGTTTGCGCAACGTTGTTGCCATTGCTACAGGCATCGTGGTGTCACGCT
CGTCGTTTGGTATGGCTTCATTCAGCTCCGGTTCCCAACGATCAAGGCGAGTTACATGATCCCCCATGTT
GTGCAAAAAAGCGGTTAGCTCCTTCGGTCCTCCGATCGTTGTCAGAAGTAAGTTGGCCGCAGTGTTATCA
CTCATGGTTATGGCAGCACTGCATAATTCTCTTACTGTCATGCCATCCGTAAGATGCTTTTCTGTGACTG
GTGAGTACTCAACCAAGTCATTCTGAGAATAGTGTATGCGGCGACCGAGTTGCTCTTGCCCGGCGTCAAT
ACGGGATAATACCGCGCCACATAGCAGAACTTTAAAAGTGCTCATCATTGGAAAACGTTCTTCGGGGCGA
AAACTCTCAAGGATCTTACCGCTGTTGAGATCCAGTTCGATGTAACCCACTCGTGCACCCAACTGATCTT
CAGCATCTTTTACTTTCACCAGCGTTTCTGGGTGAGCAAAAACAGGAA
